>Addgene plasmid #57621 | tdEos-H2B-6 | depositor partial sequence | sequence record 88774 | insert sequence
GTACCGCCACCATGCCAGAGCCAGCGAAGTCTGCTCCCGCCCCGAAAAAGGGCTCCAAGAAGGCGGTGAC
TAAGGCGCAGAAGAAAGGCGGCAAGAAGCGCAAGCGCAGCCGCAAGGAGAGCTATTCCATCTATGTGTAC
AAGGTTCTGAAGCAGGTCCACCCTGACACCGGCATTTCGTCCAAGGCCATGGGCATCATGAATTCGTTTG
TGAACGACATTTTCGAGCGCATCGCAGGTGAGGCTTCCCGCCTGGCGCATTACAACAAGCGCTCGACCAT
CACCTCCAGGGAGATCCAGACGGCCGTGCGCCTGCTGCTGCCTGGGGAGTTGGCCAAGCACGCCGTGTCC
GAGGGTACTAAGGCCATCACCAAGTACACCAGCGCTAAGGATCCAGGTACCATGAGTGCGATTAAGCCAG
ACATGAAGATCAACCTCCGTATGGAAGGCAACGTAAACGGGCACCACTTTGTGATCGACGGAGATGGTAC
AGGCAAGCCTTTTGAGGGAAAACAGAGTATGGATCTTGAAGTCAAAGAGGGCGGACCTCTGCCTTTTGCC
TTTGATATCCTGACCACTGCATTCCATTACGGCAACAGGGTATTCGCCGAATATCCAGACCACATACAAG
ACTATTTTAAGCAGTCGTTTCCTAAGGGGTATTCGTGGGAACGAAGCTTGACTTTCGAAGACGGGGGCAT
TTGCATTGCCAGAAACGACATAACAATGGAAGGGGACACTTTCTATAATAAAGTTCGATTTCACGGTGTA
AACTTTCCCGCCAATGGTCCAGTTATGCAGAAGAAGACGCTGAAATGGGAGCCCTCCACTGAGAAAATGT
ATGTGCGTGATGGAGTGCTGACCGGTGATATTCGCATGGCTTTGTTGCTTGAAGGAAATGCCCATTACCG
ATGTGACTTCAGAACTACTTACAAAGCTAAGGAGAAGGGTGTCAAGTTACCAGGCTACCACTTTGTGGAC
CACTGCATTGAGATTTTAAGCCATGACAAAGATTACAACAAGGTTAAGCTGTATGAGCATGCTGTTGCTC
ATTCTGGATTGCCTGACAATGCCAGACGAGGATCCAGCGGTCACGGTACTGGTTCTACTGGTTCTGGTTC
TTCTGAGAGTGCGATTAAGCCAGACATGAAGATCAACCTCCGTATGGAAGGCAACGTAAACGGGCACCAC
TTTGTGATCGACGGAGATGGTACAGGCAAGCCTTTTGAGGGAAAACAGAGTATGGATCTTGAAGTCAAAG
AGGGCGGACCTCTGCCTTTTGCCTTTGATATCCTGACCACTGCATTCCATTACGGCAACAGGGTATTCGC
CGAATATCCAGACCACATACAAGACTATTTTAAGCAGTCGTTTCCTAAGGGGTATTCGTGGGAACGAAGC
TTGACTTTCGAAGACGGGGGCATTTGCATTGCCAGAAACGACATAACAATGGAAGGGGACACTTTCTATA
ATAAAGTTCGATTTCACGGTGTAAACTTTCCCGCCAATGGTCCAGTTATGCAGAAGAAGACGCTGAAATG
GGAGCCCTCCACTGAGAAAATGTATGTGCGTGATGGAGTGCTGACCGGTGATATTCGCATGGCTTTGTTG
CTTGAAGGAAATGCCCATTACCGATGTGACTTCAGAACTACTTACAAAGCTAAGGAGAAGGGTGTCAAGT
TACCAGGCTACCACTTTGTGGACCACTGCATTGAGATTTTAAGCCATGACAAAGATTACAACAAGGTTAA
GCTGTATGAGCATGCTGTTGCTCATTCTGGATTGCCTGACAATGCCAGACGATAAGCGGCCGCGACTCTA
GA
