>Addgene plasmid #57621 | tdEos-H2B-6 | addgene partial sequence | sequence record 138244 | SV40pA-R 5'-GAAATTTGTGATGCTATTGC-3'
TTAACAACAACAATTGCATTCATTTTATGTTTCAGGTTCAGGGGGAGGTGTGGGAGGTTTTTTAAAGCAA
GTAAAACCTCTACAAATGTGGTATGGCTGATTATGATCTAGAGTCGCGGCCGCTTATCGTCTGGCATTGT
CAGGCAATCCAGAATGAGCAACAGCATGCTCATACAGCTTAACCTTGTTGTAATCTTTGTCATGGCTTAA
AATCTCAATGCAGTGGTCCACAAAGTGGTAGCCTGGTAACTTGACACCCTTCTCCTTAGCTTTGTAAGTA
GTTCTGAAGTCACATCGGTAATGGGCATTTCCTTCAAGCAACAAAGCCATGCGAATATCACCGGTCAGCA
CTCCATCACGCACATACATTTTCTCAGTGGAGGGCTCCCATTTCAGCGTCTTCTTCTGCATAACTGGACC
ATTGGCGGGAAAGTTTACACCGTGAAATCGAACTTTATTATAGAAAGTGTCCCCTTCCATTGTTATGTCG
TTTCTGGCAATGCAAATGCCCCCGTCTTCGAAAGTCAAGCTTCGTTCCCACGAATACCCCTTAGGAAACG
ACTGCTTAAAATAGTCTTGTATGTGGTCTGGATATTCGGCGAATACCCTGTTGCCGTAATGGAATGCAGT
GGTCAGGATATCAAAGGCAAAAGGCAGAGGTCCGCCCTCTTTGACTTCAAGATCCATACTCTGTTTTCCC
TCAAAAGGCTTGCCTGTACCATCTCCGTCGATCACAAAGTGGTGCCCGTTTACGTTGCCTTCCATACGGA
GGTTGATCTTCATGTCTGG
