>Addgene plasmid #57621 | tdEos-H2B-6 | addgene partial sequence | sequence record 139481 | CMV-F 5'-CGCAAATGGGCGGTAGGCGTG-3'
GTGAACCGTCAGATCCGCTAGCGCTACCGGACTCAGATCTCGAGCTCAAGCTTTCGAATTCTGCAGTCGA
CGGTACCGCCACCATGCCAGAGCCAGCGAAGTCTGCTCCCGCCCCGAAAAAGGGCTCCAAGAAGGCGGTG
ACTAAGGCGCAGAAGAAAGGCGGCAAGAAGCGCAAGCGCAGCCGCAAGGAGAGCTATTCCATCTATGTGT
ACAAGGTTCTGAAGCAGGTCCACCCTGACACCGGCATTTCGTCCAAGGCCATGGGCATCATGAATTCGTT
TGTGAACGACATTTTCGAGCGCATCGCAGGTGAGGCTTCCCGCCTGGCGCATTACAACAAGCGCTCGACC
ATCACCTCCAGGGAGATCCAGACGGCCGTGCGCCTGCTGCTGCCTGGGGAGTTGGCCAAGCACGCCGTGT
CCGAGGGTACTAAGGCCATCACCAAGTACACCAGCGCTAAGGATCCAGGTACCATGAGTGCGATTAAGCC
AGACATGAAGATCAACCTCCGTATGGAAGGCAACGTAAACGGGCACCACTTTGTGATCGACGGAGATGGT
ACAGGCAAGCCTTTTGAGGGAAAACAGAGTATGGATCTTGAAGTCAAAGAGGGCGGACCTCTGCCTTTTG
CCTTTGATATCCTGACCACTGCATTCCATTACGGCAACAGGGTATTCGCCGAATATCCAGACCACATACA
AGACTATTTTAAGCAGTCGTTTCCTAAGGGGTATTCGTGGGAACGAAGCTTGACTTTCGAAGACGGGGGC
ATTTGCATTGCCAGAAACGACATAACAATGGAAGGGGACACTTTCTATAATAAAGTTCGATTTCACGGTG
TAAACTT
