[The description below was written by a language model from this plasmid's Addgene catalogue record.]
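Description:
tdEos-H2B-6 is a mammalian expression plasmid that produces human histone H2B fused to the photoconvertible fluorescent protein tdEos, giving a marker for the nucleus and chromatin. It is built on a tdEos vector backbone of about 4.75 kb (without insert), is maintained in E. coli as a high-copy plasmid under kanamycin selection, and carries a neomycin resistance marker so that transfected mammalian cells can be selected with G418. The origin of replication and other backbone elements are not itemised in the record. An SV40 polyadenylation signal downstream of the cassette is implied only by the 3′ sequencing primer.

The insert is the human H2B coding sequence (gene H2BC11, also known as HIST1H2BJ), recorded as carrying two substitutions, D26G and V119I. Expression is driven by the CMV promoter, a strong constitutive promoter in most mammalian cell lines. The record lists tdEos as the fusion partner but does not state which end of H2B it is attached to. The "6" in the name may refer to a linker length, but this is not explained.

tdEos is a tandem-dimer form of Eos, which behaves as a pseudo-monomeric tag. It starts in a green state (excitation 505 nm, emission 516 nm) and can be converted to a red state (excitation 569 nm, emission 581 nm), generally by violet or near-UV illumination. Because H2B is incorporated into nucleosomes, the fusion labels chromatin. Such a construct is suited to live-cell imaging of nuclei and chromosomes, to optical highlighting and tracking of selected nuclear regions, and to photoactivation-based localisation microscopy. The record itself states only the localisation and the spectral properties.
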