Addgene plasmid #57621: tdEos-H2B-6
Purpose: Localization: Nucleus/Histones, Excitation: 505 / 569, Emission: 516 / 581
Depositing lab: Michael Davidson.
Backbone
  Vector backbone: tdEos
  Backbone size w/o insert (bp): 4750
  Vector type: Mammalian Expression
  Selectable markers: Neomycin (select with G418)
Growth in bacteria
  Bacterial resistance: Kanamycin, 50 μg/mL
  Growth temperature: 37°C
  Growth strain: DH5alpha
  Copy number: High Copy
Gene/Insert
  Gene/Insert name: H2B (alt names: Human Histone H2B; NM_021058.3)
  Species: H. sapiens (human)
  Mutation: D26G and V119I in H2B
  Entrez Gene: H2BC11 (a.k.a. H2B/r, H2BFR, H2BJ, HIST1H2BJ)
  Promoter: CMV
  Tag / fusion protein: tdEos
  Cloning method: Unknown
  Sequencing primers: 5′ CMV-F; 3′ SV40pA-R
Terms and licenses: Academic/Nonprofit Terms; Industry Terms
Depositor comments: . Excitation = 505 / 569; Emission = 516 / 581
How to cite: tdEos-H2B-6 was a gift from Michael Davidson (Addgene plasmid # 57621 ; http://n2t.net/addgene:57621 ; RRID:Addgene_57621)
